Addgene plasmid #26321: pcDNA3.2/V5 cand141
Depositing lab: David Bartel. Publication: Mammalian microRNAs: experimental evaluation of novel and previously annotated genes. Chiang HR, Schoenfeld LW, Ruby JG, Auyeung VC, Spies N, Baek D, Johnston WK, Russ C, Luo S, Babiarz JE, Blelloch R, Schroth GP, Nusbaum C, Bartel DP. Genes Dev. 2010 May 15. 24(10):992-1009. 10.1101/gad.1884710 PubMed 20413612.
Backbone
  Vector backbone: pcDNA3.2/V5-DEST
  Backbone manufacturer: Invitrogen
  Backbone size w/o insert (bp): 7711
  Vector type: Mammalian Expression
  Selectable markers: Neomycin (select with G418)
Growth in bacteria
  Bacterial resistance: Ampicillin, 100 μg/mL
  Growth temperature: 37°C
  Growth strain: DH5alpha
  Copy number: Unknown
Gene/Insert
  Gene/Insert name: cand141 (alt name: candidate 141)
  Species: H. sapiens (human)
  Insert size (bp): 448
  Cloning method: Gateway Cloning
  Sequencing primers: 5′ CMV-F; 3′ V5 reverse (5′-ACCGAGGAGAGGGTTAGGGAT-3′ )
Terms and licenses: Academic/Nonprofit Terms; Industry Terms: Not Available to Industry
Depositor comments: pre-miRNA hairpins and the surrounding regions were amplified from human genomic DNA using Pfu Polymerase and primers with Gateway (Invitrogen)- compatible ends designed to anneal about 100 nt upstream of and downstream from the miRNA hairpins. PCR products were inserted into Gateway vector pDONR221 and subsequently into pcDNA3.2/V5-DEST.
How to cite: pcDNA3.2/V5 cand141 was a gift from David Bartel (Addgene plasmid # 26321 ; http://n2t.net/addgene:26321 ; RRID:Addgene_26321)
