[The description below was written by a language model from this plasmid's Addgene catalogue record.]
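Description:
pcDNA3.2/V5 cand141 is a mammalian expression plasmid built on the Invitrogen pcDNA3.2/V5-DEST Gateway destination backbone (recorded as about 7.7 kb without insert). It is propagated in E. coli under ampicillin selection, and it carries a neomycin resistance marker so that transfected mammalian cells can be selected with G418. The record does not include a feature table and does not explicitly name the promoter. However, the use of a CMV forward sequencing primer is consistent with the CMV promoter that drives expression in this backbone family, and the V5 reverse primer reflects the V5 epitope coding region that lies downstream of the Gateway cassette.

The insert is a 448 bp fragment of human genomic DNA designated cand141 (candidate 141), a candidate microRNA locus. According to the depositor's notes, the predicted pre-miRNA hairpin was amplified together with roughly 100 nt of flanking sequence on each side, using primers with Gateway-compatible ends. The fragment was recombined first into the entry vector pDONR221 and then transferred into the destination vector. Including the flanking genomic context gives a primary-transcript-like RNA that the cell's miRNA biogenesis machinery could recognise and process if the hairpin is authentic. Because the insert is a noncoding hairpin rather than an open reading frame, the V5 tag is presumably irrelevant here.

The construct comes from a study that experimentally evaluated novel and previously annotated mammalian microRNA genes. Its evident purpose is to overexpress the candidate hairpin in cultured mammalian cells to test whether it yields a mature small RNA.
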