>Addgene plasmid #26321 | pcDNA3.2/V5 cand141 | depositor partial sequence | sequence record 12405 | Author sequence
CGGCTCTGCTTTTCTGAGATGGGGCAGCTCCCTTCTCCCTTGGCCTCAGGCCTAGGCGGGCGAGGCTGCT
CCCACCAGCAGGGGGCGCTTTGACTCTTCCGTGGAGCCCAGCTCTGCGGCCGCCACCCCACCCCCTGCAC
CTGCCTGGCTGCACAGACCTGCTCCTGAATGGCCCCTCTGTGTGGCTGCTGCTGGCTCAGACCCCTGCCC
ACCTTGGGCGGGTGGGTCTGGGTCTTGGCTGGCACGCACACCCAGGGGCCTGAAATCATGGAAAATTCGA
GAATTTCCCATCTTCTCCTCCAGGTTCAGTCCTGCTCAAATGCAGAGCCGCTCAAAGCTGCCAGCTGGCT
GGCCTCCCCTCCCCCGCAGCCGGCAGCCCCTTGGCCCTGCTCCTCAGTGACCTGGCCCCTACCCCTGCCT
AGCCCTCCAAATGACCCAGCCTCCAGTC
