>Addgene plasmid #26321 | pcDNA3.2/V5 cand141 | addgene partial sequence | sequence record 32473 | 26321 with CMV-F
CAAAGCAACTCTTGGCTACTAGAGAACCCACTGCTTACTGGCTTATCGAAATTAATACGACTCACTATAG
GGAGACCCAAGCTGGCTAGTTAAGCTATCAACAAGTTTGTACAAAAAAGCAGGCTCATATGCGGCTCTGC
TTTTCTGAGATGGGGCAGCTCCCTTCTCCCTTGGCCTCAGGCCTAGGCGGGCGAGGCTGCTCCCACCAGC
AGGGGGCGCTTTGACTCTTCCGTGGAGCCCAGCTCTGCGGCCGCCACCCCACCCCCTGCACCTGCCTGGC
TGCACAGACCTGCTCCTGAATGGCCCCTCTGTGTGGCTGCTGCTGGCTCAGACCCCTGCCCACCTTGGGC
GGGTGGGTCTGGGTCTTGGCTGGCACGCACACCCAGGGGCCTGAAATCATGGAAAATTCGAGAATTTCCC
ATCTTCTCCTCCAGGTTCAGTCCTGCTCAAATGCAGAGCCGCTCAAAGCTGCCAGCTGGCTGGCCTCCCC
TCCCCCGCAGCCGGCAGCCCCTTGGCCCTGCTCCTCAGTGACCTGGCCCCTACCCCTGCCTAGCCCTCCA
AATGACCCAGCCTCCAGTCAAGCTTACCCAGCTTTCTTGTACAAAGTGGTTGATCTAGAGGGCCCGCGGT
TCGAAGGTAAGCCTATCCCTAACCCTCTCCTCGGTCTCGATTCTACGCGTACCGGTTAGTAATGAGTTTA
AACGGGGGAGGCTAACTGAAACACGGAAGGAGACAATACCGGAAGGAACCCGCGCTATGACGGCAATAAA
AAGACAGAATAAAACGCACGGGTGTTGGGTCGTTTGTTCATAAACGCGGGGTTCGGTCCCAGGGCTGGCA
CTCTGTCGATACCCCACCGAGACCCCATTGGGGCCAATACGCCCGCGTTTCTTCCTTTTCCCCACCCCAC
CCCCCAATTTCGGGTGAAAGGCCAGGGCTCGCA
